Addgene plasmid #76307: PPIP5K1 gRNA (BRDN0001146986)
Purpose: 3rd generation lentiviral gRNA plasmid targeting human PPIP5K1
Depositing lab: John Doench & David Root. Depositing organization: Broad Institute. Publication: Optimized sgRNA design to maximize activity and minimize off-target effects of CRISPR-Cas9. Doench JG, Fusi N, Sullender M, Hegde M, Vaimberg EW, Donovan KF, Smith I, Tothova Z, Wilen C, Orchard R, Virgin HW, Listgarten J, Root DE. Nat Biotechnol. 2016 Jan 18. doi: 10.1038/nbt.3437. PubMed 26780180.
Backbone
  Vector backbone: lentiGuide-Puro
  Backbone manufacturer: Zhang Lab (Addgene plasmid # 52963)
  Vector type: Mammalian Expression, Lentiviral, CRISPR
  Selectable markers: Puromycin
Growth in bacteria
  Bacterial resistance: Ampicillin, 100 μg/mL
  Growth temperature: 37°C
  Growth strain: DH5alpha
  Copy number: High Copy
Gene/Insert
  Gene/Insert name: PPIP5K1 (alt names: PPIP5K1; NM_001130858.2)
  gRNA/shRNA sequence: ACCTGCAGGTGTATACAGTG
  Species: H. sapiens (human)
  Entrez Gene: PPIP5K1 (a.k.a. HISPPD2A, IP6K, IPS1, VIP1, hsVIP1)
  Promoter: hU6
  Cloning method: Unknown
  Sequencing primers: 5′ U6-F; 3′ pS2-R
Terms and licenses: Academic/Nonprofit Terms; Industry Terms: Not Available to Industry
Depositor comments: The gRNA was designed to target the following Genbank reference sequence(s): NM_001130858.2,NM_001130859.2,NM_001190214.1,NM_014659.5. Note that this plasmid does NOT contain Cas9. It should be used in conjunction with lentiCas9-Blast (Addgene #52962) or otherwise with cell lines already expressing Cas9. Browse the full kinome gRNA library at http://www.addgene.org/pooled-library/broadgpp-human-kinome/ or visit http://www.broadinstitute.org/rnai/public/ for detailed protocols and information.
How to cite: PPIP5K1 gRNA (BRDN0001146986) was a gift from John Doench & David Root (Addgene plasmid # 76307 ; http://n2t.net/addgene:76307 ; RRID:Addgene_76307)
