[The description below was written by a language model from this plasmid's Addgene catalogue record and pLannotate feature annotations shown in this document.]
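Description:
PPIP5K1 gRNA (BRDN0001146986) is a third-generation lentiviral guide RNA plasmid built on the lentiGuide-Puro backbone and designed to direct Streptococcus pyogenes Cas9 to the human PPIP5K1 gene (also known as HISPPD2A or VIP1). It is one clone from a human kinome gRNA collection, and the guide was designed against several PPIP5K1 reference transcripts. In bacteria the 8.3 kb plasmid is maintained at high copy through a ColE1/pUC-type origin and selected with ampicillin via the bla gene. An f1 origin, an SV40 origin and leftover lac, T7 and T3 elements are also annotated as backbone remnants.

The lentiviral transfer cassette begins with an RSV promoter fused to a truncated HIV-1 5' LTR, which makes genomic RNA production in packaging cells Tat-independent. It continues through the Ψ packaging signal with a partial gag sequence, the Rev response element and a cPPT/CTS, and ends in a self-inactivating ΔU3 3' LTR followed by an SV40 polyadenylation signal. Within this unit, a human U6 RNA polymerase III promoter drives the PPIP5K1-specific spacer joined to the Cas9 gRNA scaffold. A separate EF-1α promoter with its intron A expresses puromycin N-acetyltransferase, so transduced mammalian cells can be selected with puromycin, and a WPRE downstream enhances transcript expression.

The plasmid does not encode Cas9, so it is meant to be used with a separate Cas9 vector such as lentiCas9-Blast or in cells that already express Cas9. Its typical use is stable delivery of the guide for CRISPR knockout of PPIP5K1 in human cells.
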