Features (pLannotate 1.2.2; 29 found; start..end, strand, type, name):
     14..80      +  CDS            small t antigen (fragment): SV40 (simian virus 40) small t antigen
    106..317     +  promoter       EF-1α core promoter: core promoter for human elongation factor EF-1α
    318..1256    +  intron         EF-1α intron A: intron upstream of the start codon of human EF-1α
   1278..1877    +  CDS            PuroR (fragment): puromycin N-acetyltransferase; pac from Streptomyces; confers resistance to puromycin
   1893..2481    +  misc_feature   WPRE: woodchuck hepatitis virus posttranscriptional regulatory element
   2532..2551    +  misc_feature   cPPT/CTS (fragment): central polypurine tract and central termination sequence of HIV-1
   2553..2786    +  LTR            3' LTR (ΔU3): self-inactivating 3' long terminal repeat (LTR) from HIV-1
   2864..2985    +  polyA_signal   SV40 poly(A) signal: SV40 polyadenylation signal
   3025..3160    +  rep_origin     SV40 ori: SV40 origin of replication
   3181..3199    -  promoter       T7 promoter: promoter for bacteriophage T7 RNA polymerase
   3207..3362    +  CDS            lacZα (fragment): LacZα fragment of β-galactosidase; lacZ fragment
   3367..3795    +  rep_origin     f1 ori (sequence partly withheld): f1 bacteriophage origin of replication; arrow indicates direction of (+) strand synthesis
   3848..3952    +  promoter       AmpR promoter: bla
   3953..4813    +  CDS            AmpR: β-lactamase; bla; confers resistance to ampicillin, carbenicillin, and related antibiotics
   4984..5572    +  rep_origin     ori: high-copy-number ColE1/pMB1/pBR322/pUC origin of replication
   5755..5847    +  CDS            lacI (fragment): lac repressor; lacI; The lac repressor binds to the lac operator to inhibit transcription in E. coli. This inhibition can be relieved by adding lactose or isopropyl-β-D-thiogalactopyranoside (IPTG).
   5860..5881    +  protein_bind   CAP binding site: CAP binding activates transcription in the presence of cAMP. E. coli catabolite activator protein
   5896..5926    +  promoter       lac promoter: promoter for the E. coli lac operon
   5934..5950    +  protein_bind   lac operator: The lac repressor binds to the lac operator to inhibit transcription in E. coli. This inhibition can be relieved by adding lactose or isopropyl-β-D-thiogalactopyranoside (IPTG). lac repressor encoded by lacI
   5995..6013    +  promoter       T3 promoter: promoter for bacteriophage T3 RNA polymerase
   6041..6267    +  promoter       RSV promoter: Rous sarcoma virus enhancer/promoter
   6268..6448    +  LTR            5' LTR (truncated): truncated 5' long terminal repeat (LTR) from HIV-1
   6495..6620    +  misc_feature   HIV-1 Ψ: packaging signal of human immunodeficiency virus type 1
   6604..6967    +  CDS            HIV-1 gag (fragment): gag protein from human immunodeficiency virus 1; gag
   7113..7346    +  misc_feature   RRE: The Rev response element (RRE) of HIV-1 allows for Rev-dependent mRNA export from the nucleus to the cytoplasm.
   7723..7749    +  CDS            Rev (fragment): human immunodeficiency virus 1 (HIV-1) Rev protein; rev; enhances nuclear export of unspliced and incompletely spliced viral mRNAs
   7753..7993    +  promoter       U6 promoter: RNA polymerase III promoter for human U6 snRNA
   8023..8098    +  misc_RNA       gRNA scaffold: guide RNA scaffold for the Streptococcus pyogenes CRISPR/Cas9 system
   8154..8271    +  misc_feature   cPPT/CTS: central polypurine tract and central termination sequence of HIV-1
>Addgene plasmid #76307 | PPIP5K1 gRNA (BRDN0001146986) | addgene full sequence | sequence record 185588 | Addgene Assembled Sequence
CCCGGGTGCAAAGATGGATAAAGTTTTAAACAGAGAGGAATCTTTGCAGCTAATGGACCTTCTAGGTCTT
GAAAGGAGTGGGAATTGGCTCCGGTGCCCGTCAGTGGGCAGAGCGCACATCGCCCACAGTCCCCGAGAAG
TTGGGGGGAGGGGTCGGCAATTGATCCGGTGCCTAGAGAAGGTGGCGCGGGGTAAACTGGGAAAGTGATG
TCGTGTACTGGCTCCGCCTTTTTCCCGAGGGTGGGGGAGAACCGTATATAAGTGCAGTAGTCGCCGTGAA
CGTTCTTTTTCGCAACGGGTTTGCCGCCAGAACACAGGTAAGTGCCGTGTGTGGTTCCCGCGGGCCTGGC
CTCTTTACGGGTTATGGCCCTTGCGTGCCTTGAATTACTTCCACCTGGCTGCAGTACGTGATTCTTGATC
CCGAGCTTCGGGTTGGAAGTGGGTGGGAGAGTTCGAGGCCTTGCGCTTAAGGAGCCCCTTCGCCTCGTGC
TTGAGTTGAGGCCTGGCCTGGGCGCTGGGGCCGCCGCGTGCGAATCTGGTGGCACCTTCGCGCCTGTCTC
GCTGCTTTCGATAAGTCTCTAGCCATTTAAAATTTTTGATGACCTGCTGCGACGCTTTTTTTCTGGCAAG
ATAGTCTTGTAAATGCGGGCCAAGATCTGCACACTGGTATTTCGGTTTTTGGGGCCGCGGGCGGCGACGG
GGCCCGTGCGTCCCAGCGCACATGTTCGGCGAGGCGGGGCCTGCGAGCGCGGCCACCGAGAATCGGACGG
GGGTAGTCTCAAGCTGGCCGGCCTGCTCTGGTGCCTGGCCTCGCGCCGCCGTGTATCGCCCCGCCCTGGG
CGGCAAGGCTGGCCCGGTCGGCACCAGTTGCGTGAGCGGAAAGATGGCCGCTTCCCGGCCCTGCTGCAGG
GAGCTCAAAATGGAGGACGCGGCGCTCGGGAGAGCGGGCGGGTGAGTCACCCACACAAAGGAAAAGGGCC
TTTCCGTCCTCAGCCGTCGCTTCATGTGACTCCACGGAGTACCGGGCGCCGTCCAGGCACCTCGATTAGT
TCTCGAGCTTTTGGAGTACGTCGTCTTTAGGTTGGGGGGAGGGGTTTTATGCGATGGAGTTTCCCCACAC
TGAGTGGGTGGAGACTGAAGTTAGGCCAGCTTGGCACTTGATGTAATTCTCCTTGGAATTTGCCCTTTTT
GAGTTTGGATCTTGGTTCATTCTCAAGCCTCAGACAGTGGTTCAAAGTTTTTTTCTTCCATTTCAGGTGT
CGTGACGTACGGCCACCATGACCGAGTACAAGCCCACGGTGCGCCTCGCCACCCGCGACGACGTCCCCAG
GGCCGTACGCACCCTCGCCGCCGCGTTCGCCGACTACCCCGCCACGCGCCACACCGTCGATCCGGACCGC
CACATCGAGCGGGTCACCGAGCTGCAAGAACTCTTCCTCACGCGCGTCGGGCTCGACATCGGCAAGGTGT
GGGTCGCGGACGACGGCGCCGCCGTGGCGGTCTGGACCACGCCGGAGAGCGTCGAAGCGGGGGCGGTGTT
CGCCGAGATCGGCCCGCGCATGGCCGAGTTGAGCGGTTCCCGGCTGGCCGCGCAGCAACAGATGGAAGGC
CTCCTGGCGCCGCACCGGCCCAAGGAGCCCGCGTGGTTCCTGGCCACCGTCGGAGTCTCGCCCGACCACC
AGGGCAAGGGTCTGGGCAGCGCCGTCGTGCTCCCCGGAGTGGAGGCGGCCGAGCGCGCCGGGGTGCCCGC
CTTCCTGGAGACCTCCGCGCCCCGCAACCTCCCCTTCTACGAGCGGCTCGGCTTCACCGTCACCGCCGAC
GTCGAGGTGCCCGAAGGACCGCGCACCTGGTGCATGACCCGCAAGCCCGGTGCCTGAACGCGTTAAGTCG
ACAATCAACCTCTGGATTACAAAATTTGTGAAAGATTGACTGGTATTCTTAACTATGTTGCTCCTTTTAC
GCTATGTGGATACGCTGCTTTAATGCCTTTGTATCATGCTATTGCTTCCCGTATGGCTTTCATTTTCTCC
TCCTTGTATAAATCCTGGTTGCTGTCTCTTTATGAGGAGTTGTGGCCCGTTGTCAGGCAACGTGGCGTGG
TGTGCACTGTGTTTGCTGACGCAACCCCCACTGGTTGGGGCATTGCCACCACCTGTCAGCTCCTTTCCGG
GACTTTCGCTTTCCCCCTCCCTATTGCCACGGCGGAACTCATCGCCGCCTGCCTTGCCCGCTGCTGGACA
GGGGCTCGGCTGTTGGGCACTGACAATTCCGTGGTGTTGTCGGGGAAATCATCGTCCTTTCCTTGGCTGC
TCGCCTGTGTTGCCACCTGGATTCTGCGCGGGACGTCCTTCTGCTACGTCCCTTCGGCCCTCAATCCAGC
GGACCTTCCTTCCCGCGGCCTGCTGCCGGCTCTGCGGCCTCTTCCGCGTCTTCGCCTTCGCCCTCAGACG
AGTCGGATCTCCCTTTGGGCCGCCTCCCCGCGTCGACTTTAAGACCAATGACTTACAAGGCAGCTGTAGA
TCTTAGCCACTTTTTAAAAGAAAAGGGGGGACTGGAAGGGCTAATTCACTCCCAACGAAGACAAGATCTG
CTTTTTGCTTGTACTGGGTCTCTCTGGTTAGACCAGATCTGAGCCTGGGAGCTCTCTGGCTAACTAGGGA
ACCCACTGCTTAAGCCTCAATAAAGCTTGCCTTGAGTGCTTCAAGTAGTGTGTGCCCGTCTGTTGTGTGA
CTCTGGTAACTAGAGATCCCTCAGACCCTTTTAGTCAGTGTGGAAAATCTCTAGCAGTACGTATAGTAGT
TCATGTCATCTTATTATTCAGTATTTATAACTTGCAAAGAAATGAATATCAGAGAGTGAGAGGAACTTGT
TTATTGCAGCTTATAATGGTTACAAATAAAGCAATAGCATCACAAATTTCACAAATAAAGCATTTTTTTC
ACTGCATTCTAGTTGTGGTTTGTCCAAACTCATCAATGTATCTTATCATGTCTGGCTCTAGCTATCCCGC
CCCTAACTCCGCCCATCCCGCCCCTAACTCCGCCCAGTTCCGCCCATTCTCCGCCCCATGGCTGACTAAT
TTTTTTTATTTATGCAGAGGCCGAGGCCGCCTCGGCCTCTGAGCTATTCCAGAAGTAGTGAGGAGGCTTT
TTTGGAGGCCTAGGGACGTACCCAATTCGCCCTATAGTGAGTCGTATTACGCGCGCTCACTGGCCGTCGT
TTTACAACGTCGTGACTGGGAAAACCCTGGCGTTACCCAACTTAATCGCCTTGCAGCACATCCCCCTTTC
GCCAGCTGGCGTAATAGCGAAGAGGCCCGCACCGATCGCCCTTCCCAACAGTTGCGCAGCCTGAATGGCG
AATGGG
[124 nt withheld, positions 3367-3490]
C
[91 nt withheld, positions 3492-3582]
A
[49 nt withheld, positions 3584-3632]
CCTTTGACGTTGGAGTCCACGTTCTTT
[37 nt withheld, positions 3660-3696]
ACCCTATCTCGGTCTATTCTTTTGATTTATAAGGGATTTTGCCGATTTCGGCCTATTGGTTAAAAAATGA
GCTGATTTAACAAAAATTTAACGCGAATTTTAACAAAATATTAACGCTTACAATTTAGGTGGCACTTTTC
GGGGAAATGTGCGCGGAACCCCTATTTGTTTATTTTTCTAAATACATTCAAATATGTATCCGCTCATGAG
ACAATAACCCTGATAAATGCTTCAATAATATTGAAAAAGGAAGAGTATGAGTATTCAACATTTCCGTGTC
GCCCTTATTCCCTTTTTTGCGGCATTTTGCCTTCCTGTTTTTGCTCACCCAGAAACGCTGGTGAAAGTAA
AAGATGCTGAAGATCAGTTGGGTGCACGAGTGGGTTACATCGAACTGGATCTCAACAGCGGTAAGATCCT
TGAGAGTTTTCGCCCCGAAGAACGTTTTCCAATGATGAGCACTTTTAAAGTTCTGCTATGTGGCGCGGTA
TTATCCCGTATTGACGCCGGGCAAGAGCAACTCGGTCGCCGCATACACTATTCTCAGAATGACTTGGTTG
AGTACTCACCAGTCACAGAAAAGCATCTTACGGATGGCATGACAGTAAGAGAATTATGCAGTGCTGCCAT
AACCATGAGTGATAACACTGCGGCCAACTTACTTCTGACAACGATCGGAGGACCGAAGGAGCTAACCGCT
TTTTTGCACAACATGGGGGATCATGTAACTCGCCTTGATCGTTGGGAACCGGAGCTGAATGAAGCCATAC
CAAACGACGAGCGTGACACCACGATGCCTGTAGCAATGGCAACAACGTTGCGCAAACTATTAACTGGCGA
ACTACTTACTCTAGCTTCCCGGCAACAATTAATAGACTGGATGGAGGCGGATAAAGTTGCAGGACCACTT
CTGCGCTCGGCCCTTCCGGCTGGCTGGTTTATTGCTGATAAATCTGGAGCCGGTGAGCGTGGGTCTCGCG
GTATCATTGCAGCACTGGGGCCAGATGGTAAGCCCTCCCGTATCGTAGTTATCTACACGACGGGGAGTCA
GGCAACTATGGATGAACGAAATAGACAGATCGCTGAGATAGGTGCCTCACTGATTAAGCATTGGTAACTG
TCAGACCAAGTTTACTCATATATACTTTAGATTGATTTAAAACTTCATTTTTAATTTAAAAGGATCTAGG
TGAAGATCCTTTTTGATAATCTCATGACCAAAATCCCTTAACGTGAGTTTTCGTTCCACTGAGCGTCAGA
CCCCGTAGAAAAGATCAAAGGATCTTCTTGAGATCCTTTTTTTCTGCGCGTAATCTGCTGCTTGCAAACA
AAAAAACCACCGCTACCAGCGGTGGTTTGTTTGCCGGATCAAGAGCTACCAACTCTTTTTCCGAAGGTAA
CTGGCTTCAGCAGAGCGCAGATACCAAATACTGTTCTTCTAGTGTAGCCGTAGTTAGGCCACCACTTCAA
GAACTCTGTAGCACCGCCTACATACCTCGCTCTGCTAATCCTGTTACCAGTGGCTGCTGCCAGTGGCGAT
AAGTCGTGTCTTACCGGGTTGGACTCAAGACGATAGTTACCGGATAAGGCGCAGCGGTCGGGCTGAACGG
GGGGTTCGTGCACACAGCCCAGCTTGGAGCGAACGACCTACACCGAACTGAGATACCTACAGCGTGAGCT
ATGAGAAAGCGCCACGCTTCCCGAAGGGAGAAAGGCGGACAGGTATCCGGTAAGCGGCAGGGTCGGAACA
GGAGAGCGCACGAGGGAGCTTCCAGGGGGAAACGCCTGGTATCTTTATAGTCCTGTCGGGTTTCGCCACC
TCTGACTTGAGCGTCGATTTTTGTGATGCTCGTCAGGGGGGCGGAGCCTATGGAAAAACGCCAGCAACGC
GGCCTTTTTACGGTTCCTGGCCTTTTGCTGGCCTTTTGCTCACATGTTCTTTCCTGCGTTATCCCCTGAT
TCTGTGGATAACCGTATTACCGCCTTTGAGTGAGCTGATACCGCTCGCCGCAGCCGAACGACCGAGCGCA
GCGAGTCAGTGAGCGAGGAAGCGGAAGAGCGCCCAATACGCAAACCGCCTCTCCCCGCGCGTTGGCCGAT
TCATTAATGCAGCTGGCACGACAGGTTTCCCGACTGGAAAGCGGGCAGTGAGCGCAACGCAATTAATGTG
AGTTAGCTCACTCATTAGGCACCCCAGGCTTTACACTTTATGCTTCCGGCTCGTATGTTGTGTGGAATTG
TGAGCGGATAACAATTTCACACAGGAAACAGCTATGACCATGATTACGCCAAGCGCGCAATTAACCCTCA
CTAAAGGGAACAAAAGCTGGAGCTGCAAGCTTAATGTAGTCTTATGCAATACTCTTGTAGTCTTGCAACA
TGGTAACGATGAGTTAGCAACATGCCTTACAAGGAGAGAAAAAGCACCGTGCATGCCGATTGGTGGAAGT
AAGGTGGTACGATCGTGCCTTATTAGGAAGGCAACAGACGGGTCTGACATGGATTGGACGAACCACTGAA
TTGCCGCATTGCAGAGATATTGTATTTAAGTGCCTAGCTCGATACATAAACGGGTCTCTCTGGTTAGACC
AGATCTGAGCCTGGGAGCTCTCTGGCTAACTAGGGAACCCACTGCTTAAGCCTCAATAAAGCTTGCCTTG
AGTGCTTCAAGTAGTGTGTGCCCGTCTGTTGTGTGACTCTGGTAACTAGAGATCCCTCAGACCCTTTTAG
TCAGTGTGGAAAATCTCTAGCAGTGGCGCCCGAACAGGGACTTGAAAGCGAAAGGGAAACCAGAGGAGCT
CTCTCGACGCAGGACTCGGCTTGCTGAAGCGCGCACGGCAAGAGGCGAGGGGCGGCGACTGGTGAGTACG
CCAAAAATTTTGACTAGCGGAGGCTAGAAGGAGAGAGATGGGTGCGAGAGCGTCAGTATTAAGCGGGGGA
GAATTAGATCGCGATGGGAAAAAATTCGGTTAAGGCCAGGGGGAAAGAAAAAATATAAATTAAAACATAT
AGTATGGGCAAGCAGGGAGCTAGAACGATTCGCAGTTAATCCTGGCCTGTTAGAAACATCAGAAGGCTGT
AGACAAATACTGGGACAGCTACAACCATCCCTTCAGACAGGATCAGAAGAACTTAGATCATTATATAATA
CAGTAGCAACCCTCTATTGTGTGCATCAAAGGATAGAGATAAAAGACACCAAGGAAGCTTTAGACAAGAT
AGAGGAAGAGCAAAACAAAAGTAAGACCACCGCACAGCAAGCGGCCGCTGATCTTCAGACCTGGAGGAGG
AGATATGAGGGACAATTGGAGAAGTGAATTATATAAATATAAAGTAGTAAAAATTGAACCATTAGGAGTA
GCACCCACCAAGGCAAAGAGAAGAGTGGTGCAGAGAGAAAAAAGAGCAGTGGGAATAGGAGCTTTGTTCC
TTGGGTTCTTGGGAGCAGCAGGAAGCACTATGGGCGCAGCGTCAATGACGCTGACGGTACAGGCCAGACA
ATTATTGTCTGGTATAGTGCAGCAGCAGAACAATTTGCTGAGGGCTATTGAGGCGCAACAGCATCTGTTG
CAACTCACAGTCTGGGGCATCAAGCAGCTCCAGGCAAGAATCCTGGCTGTGGAAAGATACCTAAAGGATC
AACAGCTCCTGGGGATTTGGGGTTGCTCTGGAAAACTCATTTGCACCACTGCTGTGCCTTGGAATGCTAG
TTGGAGTAATAAATCTCTGGAACAGATTTGGAATCACACGACCTGGATGGAGTGGGACAGAGAAATTAAC
AATTACACAAGCTTAATACACTCCTTAATTGAAGAATCGCAAAACCAGCAAGAAAAGAATGAACAAGAAT
TATTGGAATTAGATAAATGGGCAAGTTTGTGGAATTGGTTTAACATAACAAATTGGCTGTGGTATATAAA
ATTATTCATAATGATAGTAGGAGGCTTGGTAGGTTTAAGAATAGTTTTTGCTGTACTTTCTATAGTGAAT
AGAGTTAGGCAGGGATATTCACCATTATCGTTTCAGACCCACCTCCCAACCCCGAGGGGACCCAGAGAGG
GCCTATTTCCCATGATTCCTTCATATTTGCATATACGATACAAGGCTGTTAGAGAGATAATTAGAATTAA
TTTGACTGTAAACACAAAGATATTAGTACAAAATACGTGACGTAGAAAGTAATAATTTCTTGGGTAGTTT
GCAGTTTTAAAATTATGTTTTAAAATGGACTATCATATGCTTACCGTAACTTGAAAGTATTTCGATTTCT
TGGCTTTATATATCTTGTGGAAAGGACGAAACACCGACCTGCAGGTGTATACAGTGGTTTTAGAGCTAGA
AATAGCAAGTTAAAATAAGGCTAGTCCGTTATCAACTTGAAAAAGTGGCACCGAGTCGGTGCTTTTTTAA
GCTTGGCGTAACTAGATCTTGAGACAAATGGCAGTATTCATCCACAATTTTAAAAGAAAAGGGGGGATTG
GGGGGTACAGTGCAGGGGAAAGAATAGTAGACATAATAGCAACAGACATACAAACTAAAGAATTACAAAA
ACAAATTACAAAAATTCAAAATTTTCGGGTTTATTACAGGGACAGCAGAGATCCACTTTGGCGCCGGCTC
GAGGGGG
