>Addgene plasmid #76307 | PPIP5K1 gRNA (BRDN0001146986) | depositor partial sequence | sequence record 143767 | Target Sequence
ACCTGCAGGTGTATACAGTG
