>Addgene plasmid #76307 | PPIP5K1 gRNA (BRDN0001146986) | addgene partial sequence | sequence record 185587 | hU6-F
TAGAAAGTAATAATTTCTTGGGTAGTTTGCAGTTTTAAAATTATGTTTTAAAATGGACTATCATATGCTT
ACCGTAACTTGAAAGTATTTCGATTTCTTGGCTTTATATATCTTGTGGAAAGGACGAAACACCGACCTGC
AGGTGTATACAGTGGTTTTAGAGCTAGAAATAGCAAGTTAAAATAAGGCTAGTCCGTTATCAACTTGAAA
AAGTGGCACCGAGTCGGTGCTTTTTTAAGCTTGGCGTAACTAGATCTTGAGACAAATGGCAGTATTCATC
CACAATTTTAAAAGAAAAGGGGGGATTGGGGGGTACAGTGCAGGGGAAAGAATAGTAGACATAATAGCAA
CAGACATACAAACTAAAGAATTACAAAAACAAATTACAAAAATTCAAAATTTTCGGGTTTATTACAGGGA
CAGCAGAGATCCACTTTGGCGCCGGCTCGAGGGGGCCCGGGTGCAAAGATGGATAAAGTTTTAAACAGAG
AGGAATCTTTGCAGCTAATGGACCTTCTAGGTCTTGAAAGGAGTGGGAATTGGCTCCGGTGCCCGTCAGT
GGGCAGAGCG
